>Addgene plasmid #13584 | integrin alpha9 pBS | depositor full sequence | sequence record 122625 | integrin alpha9 pBS sequence 6111 bps
CACCTAAATTGTAAGCGTTAATATTTTGTTAAAATTCGCGTTAAATTTTTGTTAAATCAGCTCATTTTTT
AACCAATAGGCCGAAATCGGCAAAATCCCTTATAAATCAAAAGAATAGACCGAGATAGGGT
[37 nt withheld, positions 132-168]
AAAGAACGTGGACTCCAACGTCAAAGG
[49 nt withheld, positions 196-244]
T
[91 nt withheld, positions 246-336]
G
[124 nt withheld, positions 338-461]
CCCATTCGCCATTCAGGCTGCGCAACTGTTGGGAAGGGCGATCGGTGCGGGCCTCTTCGCTATTACGCCA
GCTGGCGAAAGGGGGATGTGCTGCAAGGCGATTAAGTTGGGTAACGCCAGGGTTTTCCCAGTCACGACGT
TGTAAAACGACGGCCAGTGAATTGTAATACGACTCACTATAGGGCGAATTGGGTACCGGGCCCCCCCTCG
AGGTCGACGGTATCGATAGCTTAGAGCGGGCGCTATGGGGAGCCGGACGCCAGAGTCCCCTCTCCATGCC
GTGCAGCTGCGCTGGGGCCCCCGGCGCCGACCCCCGCTACTGCCGCTGCTATTGCTGCTCGTGCCGCCGC
CACCGCGGGTCGGGGGCTACAACCTGGATCCGCAGCGCCCCGTGCACTTCCAGGGCCCCGCTGACTCGTT
CTTCGGCTACGCAGTTCTGGAGCATTTCCACGACAACACGCGCTGGGTCCTTGTGGGCGCACCAAAGGCA
GATTCCAAATACAGCCCTTCAGTGAAGTCTCCTGGGGCTGTGTTTAAGTGCCGTGTTCACACCAACCCTG
ACCGGAGATGCACCGAACTGGACATGGCTCGAGGGAAGAATCGGGGCACGTCCTGCGGAAAGACCTGCCG
GGAAGACCGCGATGATGAGTGGATGGGGGTGAGCCTGGCCCGACAGCCCAAGGCTGATGGCCGTGTGTTG
GCCTGTGCTCATCGCTGGAAGAACATCTACTATGAAGCCGACCACATCCTACCCCATGGCTTCTGCTACA
TCATCCCCTCCAACCTCCAGGCCAAAGGCAGGACGCTGATCCCTTGCTATGAAGAGTATAAGAAGAAGTA
CGGAGAGGAACACGGCTCCTGCCAGGCTGGGATAGCGGGCTTCTTCACCGAGGAGCTGGTGGTGATGGGT
GCTCCAGGGTCATTTTATTGGGCTGGAACCATCAAAGTGCTGAACCTTACGGACAACACCTATTTAAAAC
TGAACGACGAAGTGATCATGAACAGGCGGTACACCTACCTGGGCTACGCAGTGACCGCTGGCCACTTCTC
TCACCCGTCCACCATTGATGTGGTAGGAGGTGCCCCACAGGACAAAGGCATCGGCAAGGTTTATATTTTC
AGAGCTGACCGAAGATCAGGCACCTTAATTAAGATCTTTCAAGCATCAGGTAAAAAGATGGGCTCTTACT
TCGGCTCCTCCTTGTGCGCAGTTGACCTGAATGGGGACGGCCTCTCTGACCTGCTGGTGGGGGCCCCCAT
GTTTTCTGAGATCAGGGATGAGGGACAGGTCACTGTCTACATCAACAGAGGAAATGGAGCCCTCGAGGAG
CAGCTGGCTCTGACTGGGGATGGTGCCTACAATGCCCACTTTGGAGAGAGCATTGCCAGCCTGGACGATC
TGGACAATGATGGGTTCCCAGATGTGGCCATTGGTGCACCCAAGGAGGATGACTTCGCAGGGGCGGTCTA
TATCTATCATGGTGATGCCGGTGGGATAGTCCCTCAGTACTCAATGAAACTGTCTGGGCAGAAGATAAAT
CCAGTGCTCCGGATGTTTGGTCAGTCCATATCGGGAGGCATTGATATGGATGGAAATGGCTATCCTGATG
TCACTGTTGGAGCCTTCATGTCCGACAGCGTGGTTCTTCTCAGAGCAAGGCCTGTCATTACGGTGGATGT
CTCCATCTTCCTCCCGGGCTCCATCAACATCACAGCGCCTCAGTGTCACGACGGACAGCAGCCTGTGAAC
TGCCTGAACGTCACCACCTGCTTCAGCTTCCATGGCAAACACGTTCCAGAAGAGATTGGCCTGAATTATG
TTCTGATGGCTGACGTGGCCAAAAAGGAGAAGGGCCAGATGCCCAGGGTCTACTTTGTGCTGCTGGGAGA
GACCATGGGTCAGGTCACAGAGAAGCTGCAGCTGACTTACATGGAGGAGACGTGTCGTCACTATGTGGCC
CATGTGAAGCGGAGGGTGCAGGACGTCATCAGCCCGATCGTGTTTGAAGCAGCCTACAGCCTCAGTGAGC
ATGTGACTGGAGAGGAGGAGAGGGAACTGCCGCCTCTGACACCAGTTCTCCGCTGGAAAAAGGGACAAAA
GATTGCCCAAAAGAATCAGACTGTTTTTGAAAGGAATTGCCGTTCAGAGGACTGTGCCGCAGACCTGCAG
CTTCAGGGTAAACTGCTGCTCTCCAGTATGGATGAGAAAACCCTGTATCTAGCTTTGGGGGCTGTGAAGA
ACATCTCCCTAAACATCTCTATCTCCAACCTCGGAGATGATGCCTATGATGCCAACGTGTCCTTCAATGT
TTCCCGGGAGCTCTTCTTCATCAACATGTGGCAGAAGGAGGAGATGGGCATCTCCTGTGAGCTGCTGGAA
TCGGACTTCCTCAAATGCAGCGTGGGATTTCCTTTCATGAGGTCAAAGTCAAAGTATGAATTCAGCGTGA
TCTTTGATACAAGCCACCTGTCTGGGGAAGAGGAAGTTCTCAGCTTCATTGTTACTGCTCAGAGTGGCAA
CACGGAGCGCTCTGAATCCCTGCATGACAACACCCTCGTGCTGATGGTGCCACTGATGCACGAGGTGGAC
ACGTCCATCACCGGAATCATGTCTCCAACCTCCTTTGTATATGGCGAGTCCGTGGACGCAGCCAACTTCA
TTCAGCTGGATGACCTGGAGTGTCACTTTCAGCCCATCAATATCACCCTTCAGGTCTACAACACTGGCCC
AAGCACCCTTCCAGGGTCATCTGTCAGCATCTCTTTCCCTAATCGACTCTCATCTGGTGGTGCAGAGATG
TTTCATGTCCAGGAAATGGTGGTGGGCCAAGAGAAGGGAAACTGCTCTTTCCAGAAAAACCCAACTCCCT
GCATCATCCCTCAAGAACAAGAAAATATCTTCCACACAATATTTGCTTTTTTCACAAAGTCTGGAAGAAA
AGTCTTGGACTGTGAAAAACCAGGAATTTCTTGCCTAACAGCACACTGTAACTTTAGTGCTCTTGCTAAA
GAAGAAAGTCGTACTATAGACATTTACATGCTGCTGAACACAGAAATACTGAAAAAGGACAGTTCGTCTG
TCATCCAGTTCATGTCCCGCGCCAAGGTGAAGGTGGATCCTGCCCTAAGGGTGGTGGAAATAGCTCATGG
GAACCCAGAAGAGGTGACGGTGGTCTTCGAGGCCCTGCACAATCTGGAGCCCCGTGGCTACGTCGTGGGG
TGGATCATCGCCATCAGTTTGTTGGTGGGAATCCTCATCTTCCTGCTGCTGGCCGTGCTGCTCTGGAAGA
TGGGCTTCTTTCGCCGAAGGTACAAAGAAATTATCGAAGCTGAGAAGAACCGGAAAGAGAATGAAGACAG
TTGGGACTGGGTCCAGAAAAACCAGTGAGCTGCCACACCAGTCACATGACCTGATCCACTAGTTCTAGAG
CGGCCGCACCGCGGTGGAGCTCCAGCTTTTGTTCCCTTTAGTGAGGGTTAATTTCGAGCTTGGCGTAATC
ATGGTCATAGCTGTTTCCTGTGTGAAATTGTTATCCGCTCACAATTCCACACAACATACGAGCCGGAAGC
ATAAAGTGTAAAGCCTGGGGTGCCTAATGAGTGAGCTAACTCACATTAATTGCGTTGCGCTCACTGCCCG
CTTTCCAGTCGGGAAACCTGTCGTGCCAGCTGCATTAATGAATCGGCCAACGCGCGGGGAGAGGCGGTTT
GCGTATTGGGCGCTCTTCCGCTTCCTCGCTCACTGACTCGCTGCGCTCGGTCGTTCGGCTGCGGCGAGCG
GTATCAGCTCACTCAAAGGCGGTAATACGGTTATCCACAGAATCAGGGGATAACGCAGGAAAGAACATGT
GAGCAAAAGGCCAGCAAAAGGCCAGGAACCGTAAAAAGGCCGCGTTGCTGGCGTTTTTCCATAGGCTCCG
CCCCCCTGACGAGCATCACAAAAATCGACGCTCAAGTCAGAGGTGGCGAAACCCGACAGGACTATAAAGA
TACCAGGCGTTTCCCCCTGGAAGCTCCCTCGTGCGCTCTCCTGTTCCGACCCTGCCGCTTACCGGATACC
TGTCCGCCTTTCTCCCTTCGGGAAGCGTGGCGCTTTCTCATAGCTCACGCTGTAGGTATCTCAGTTCGGT
GTAGGTCGTTCGCTCCAAGCTGGGCTGTGTGCACGAACCCCCCGTTCAGCCCGACCGCTGCGCCTTATCC
GGTAACTATCGTCTTGAGTCCAACCCGGTAAGACACGACTTATCGCCACTGGCAGCAGCCACTGGTAACA
GGATTAGCAGAGCGAGGTATGTAGGCGGTGCTACAGAGTTCTTGAAGTGGTGGCCTAACTACGGCTACAC
TAGAAGGACAGTATTTGGTATCTGCGCTCTGCTGAAGCCAGTTACCTTCGGAAAAAGAGTTGGTAGCTCT
TGATCCGGCAAACAAACCACCGCTGGTAGCGGTGGTTTTTTTGTTTGCAAGCAGCAGATTACGCGCAGAA
AAAAAGGATCTCAAGAAGATCCTTTGATCTTTTCTACGGGGTCTGACGCTCAGTGGAACGAAAACTCACG
TTAAGGGATTTTGGTCATGAGATTATCAAAAAGGATCTTCACCTAGATCCTTTTAAATTAAAAATGAAGT
TTTAAATCAATCTAAAGTATATATGAGTAAACTTGGTCTGACAGTTACCAATGCTTAATCAGTGAGGCAC
CTATCTCAGCGATCTGTCTATTTCGTTCATCCATAGTTGCCTGACTCCCCGTCGTGTAGATAACTACGAT
ACGGGAGGGCTTACCATCTGGCCCCAGTGCTGCAATGATACCGCGAGACCCACGCTCACCGGCTCCAGAT
TTATCAGCAATAAACCAGCCAGCCGGAAGGGCCGAGCGCAGAAGTGGTCCTGCAACTTTATCCGCCTCCA
TCCAGTCTATTAATTGTTGCCGGGAAGCTAGAGTAAGTAGTTCGCCAGTTAATAGTTTGCGCAACGTTGT
TGCCATTGCTACAGGCATCGTGGTGTCACGCTCGTCGTTTGGTATGGCTTCATTCAGCTCCGGTTCCCAA
CGATCAAGGCGAGTTACATGATCCCCCATGTTGTGCAAAAAAGCGGTTAGCTCCTTCGGTCCTCCGATCG
TTGTCAGAAGTAAGTTGGCCGCAGTGTTATCACTCATGGTTATGGCAGCACTGCATAATTCTCTTACTGT
CATGCCATCCGTAAGATGCTTTTCTGTGACTGGTGAGTACTCAACCAAGTCATTCTGAGAATAGTGTATG
CGGCGACCGAGTTGCTCTTGCCCGGCGTCAATACGGGATAATACCGCGCCACATAGCAGAACTTTAAAAG
TGCTCATCATTGGAAAACGTTCTTCGGGGCGAAAACTCTCAAGGATCTTACCGCTGTTGAGATCCAGTTC
GATGTAACCCACTCGTGCACCCAACTGATCTTCAGCATCTTTTACTTTCACCAGCGTTTCTGGGTGAGCA
AAAACAGGAAGGCAAAATGCCGCAAAAAAGGGAATAAGGGCGACACGGAAATGTTGAATACTCATACTCT
TCCTTTTTCAATATTATTGAAGCATTTATCAGGGTTATTGTCTCATGAGCGGATACATATTTGAATGTAT
TTAGAAAAATAAACAAATAGGGGTTCCGCGCACATTTCCCCGAAAAGTGC
Features (pLannotate 1.2.2; 14 found; start..end, strand, type, name):
     33..461     -  rep_origin     f1 ori (sequence partly withheld): f1 bacteriophage origin of replication; arrow indicates direction of (+) strand synthesis
    466..623     -  CDS            lacZα (fragment): LacZα fragment of β-galactosidase; lacZ fragment
    626..644     +  promoter       T7 promoter: promoter for bacteriophage T7 RNA polymerase
    653..689     -  misc_feature   MCS (fragment): pBluescript multiple cloning site
    823..3846    +  CDS            ITGA9: ITA9_HUMAN - Experimental evidence at protein level: Swiss-Prot protein existence level 1. Integrin alpha-9/beta-1 (ITGA9:ITGB1) is a receptor for VCAM1, cytotactin and osteopontin. It recognizes the sequence A-E-I-D- G-I-E-L in cytotactin. From Homo sapiens (Human).
   3874..3913    -  misc_feature   MCS (fragment): pBluescript multiple cloning site
   3926..3944    -  promoter       T3 promoter: promoter for bacteriophage T3 RNA polymerase
   3989..4005    -  protein_bind   lac operator: The lac repressor binds to the lac operator to inhibit transcription in E. coli. This inhibition can be relieved by adding lactose or isopropyl-β-D-thiogalactopyranoside (IPTG). lac repressor encoded by lacI
   4013..4043    -  promoter       lac promoter: promoter for the E. coli lac operon
   4058..4079    -  protein_bind   CAP binding site: CAP binding activates transcription in the presence of cAMP. E. coli catabolite activator protein
   4092..4184    -  CDS            lacI (fragment): lac repressor; lacI; The lac repressor binds to the lac operator to inhibit transcription in E. coli. This inhibition can be relieved by adding lactose or isopropyl-β-D-thiogalactopyranoside (IPTG).
   4367..4955    -  rep_origin     ori: high-copy-number ColE1/pMB1/pBR322/pUC origin of replication
   5126..5986    -  CDS            AmpR: β-lactamase; bla; confers resistance to ampicillin, carbenicillin, and related antibiotics
   5987..6091    -  promoter       AmpR promoter: bla
