[The description below was written by a language model from this plasmid's Addgene catalogue record and pLannotate feature annotations shown in this document.]
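Description:
integrin alpha9 pBS is a pBluescript-based phagemid carrying the human integrin alpha 9 (ITGA9) cDNA, catalogued as a bacterial expression vector but organised as a cloning and in vitro transcription plasmid. The backbone of about 3 kb is maintained at high copy in E. coli through the ColE1/pUC-type origin. It is selected with ampicillin via the β-lactamase gene and its own bla promoter. An f1 bacteriophage origin is also present, which allows single-stranded DNA to be rescued with helper phage. The depositor's full sequence is 6,111 nt, consistent with the stated backbone plus an insert of roughly 3.2 kb.

The insert was placed between the SalI and XbaI sites of the multiple cloning site, and both sites are retained. This splits the polylinker into two fragments and interrupts the lacZα region. The annotated ITGA9 coding sequence spans about 3 kb on the forward strand, with some additional sequence upstream of it within the insert. It lies in the sense direction relative to the flanking T7 promoter. The T3 promoter and the lac promoter/operator on the opposite side point into the insert in the antisense direction. T7 polymerase would therefore produce sense transcripts and T3 polymerase antisense transcripts, and the same two sites serve as sequencing primer positions. No eukaryotic promoter, epitope tag or mammalian selection marker is annotated, so the plasmid is not suited to direct expression in mammalian cells.

It most plausibly serves as a source clone for subcloning ITGA9 into expression vectors, or as a template for riboprobes. The associated publication concerns integrin α9β1-mediated cell attachment to tenascin.
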