Addgene plasmid #13584: integrin alpha9 pBS
Depositing lab: Dean Sheppard. Depositing organization: University of California, San Francisco (UCSF). Publication: The integrin alpha 9 beta 1 mediates cell attachment to a non-RGD site in the third fibronectin type III repeat of tenascin. Yokosaki Y, Palmer EL, Prieto AL, Crossin KL, Bourdon MA, Pytela R, Sheppard D. J Biol Chem. 1994 Oct 28. 269(43):26691-6. PubMed 7523411.
Backbone
  Vector backbone: pBluescript
  Backbone size w/o insert (bp): 3000
  Vector type: Bacterial Expression
Growth in bacteria
  Bacterial resistance: Ampicillin, 100 μg/mL
  Growth temperature: 37°C
  Growth strain: DH5alpha
  Copy number: High Copy
Gene/Insert
  Gene/Insert name: integrin alpha 9 (alt name: ITGA9)
  Species: H. sapiens (human)
  Insert size (bp): 3200
  GenBank ID: NM_002207
  Entrez Gene: ITGA9 (a.k.a. ALPHA-RLC, ITGA4L, RLC)
  Cloning method: Restriction Enzyme; 5′ cloning site SalI (not destroyed); 3′ cloning site XbaI (not destroyed)
  Sequencing primers: 5′ T7; 3′ T3
Terms and licenses: Academic/Nonprofit Terms; Industry Terms: Not Available to Industry
How to cite: integrin alpha9 pBS was a gift from Dean Sheppard (Addgene plasmid # 13584 ; http://n2t.net/addgene:13584 ; RRID:Addgene_13584)
