>Addgene plasmid #13584 | integrin alpha9 pBS | addgene partial sequence | sequence record 19961 | T7 5'-TAATACGACTCACTATAGGG-3'
GNGGCCCCTGAGTGAGGTATCGATAGCTTAGAGCGGGCGCTATGGGGAGCCGGACGCCAGAGTCCCCTCT
CCATGCCGTGCAGCTGCGCTGGGGCCCCCGGCGCCGACCCCCGCTACTGCCGCTGCTATTGCTGCTCGTG
CCGCCGCCACCGCGGGTCGGGGGCTACAACCTGGATCCGCAGCGCCCCGTGCACTTCCAGGGCCCCGCTG
ACTCGTTCTTCGGCTACGCAGTTCTGGAGCATTTCCACGACAACACGCGCTGGGTCCTTGTGGGCGCACC
AAAGGCAGATTCCAAATACAGCCCTTCAGTGAAGTCTCCTGGGGCTGTGTTTAAGTGCCGTGTTCACACC
AACCCTGACCGGAGATGCACCGAACTGGACATGGCTCGAGGGAAGAATCGGGGCACGTCCTGCGGAAAGA
CCTGCCGGGAAGACCGCGATGATGAGTGGATGGGGGTGAGCCTGGCCCGACAGCCCAAGGCTGATGGCCG
TGTGTTGGCCTGTGCTCATCGCTGGAAGAACATCTACTATGAAGCCGACCACATCCTACCCCATGGCTTC
TGCTACATCATCCCCTCCAACCTCCAGGCCAAAGGCAGGACGCTGATCCCTTGCTATGAAGAGTATAAGA
AGAAGTACGGAGAGGAACACGGCTCCTGCCAGGCTGGGATAGCGGGCTTTCAGNGGTNNNNNNNNGNNNN
TGGGGGCCTCNGTNTTTTTTTTTTTTGGGTTGAANCAATAAATGTGNTAACTTTACGAAAAACACCTATT
TAAACTGAACGACNANTGATCATGACAGGCNGTN
